>Addgene plasmid #124238 | pPWCh | addgene full sequence | sequence record 240330 | Addgene NGS Result
CATGATGAAATAACATAAGGTGGTCCCGTCGATAGCCGAAGCTTACCGAAGTATACACTTAAATTCAGTG
CACGTTTGCTTGTTGAGAGGAAAGGTTGTGTGCGGACGAATTTTTTTTTGAAAACATTAACCCTTACGTG
GAATAAAAAAAAATGAAATATTGCAAATTTTGCTGCAAAGCTGTGACTGGAGTAAAATTAATTCACGTGC
CGAAGTGTGCTATTAAGAGAAAATTGTGGGAGCAGAGCCTTGGGTGCAGCCTTGGTGAAAACTCCCAAAT
TTGTGATACCCACTTTAATGATTCGCAGTGGAAGGCTGCACCTGCAAAAGGTCAGACATTTAAAAGGAGG
CGACTCAACGCAGATGCCGTACCTAGTAAAGTGATAGAGCCTGAACCAGAAAAGATAAAAGAAGGCTATA
CCAGTGGGAGTACACAAACAGAGTAAGTTTGAATAGTAAAAAAAATCATTTATGTAAACAATAACGTGAC
TGTGCGTTAGGTCCTGTTCATTGTTTAATGAAAATAAGAGCTTGAGGGAAAAAATTCGTACTTTGGAGTA
CGAAATGCGTCGTTTAGAGCAGCAGCCGAATTAATTCTAGTTCCAGTGAAATCCAAGCATTTTCTAAATT
AAATGTATTCTTATTATTATAGTTGTTATTTTTGATATATATAAACAACACTATTATGCCCACCATTTTT
TTGAGATGCATCTACACAAGGAACAAACACTGGATGTCACTTTCAGTTCAAATTGTAACGCTAATCACTC
CGAACAGGTCACAAAAAATTACCTTAAAAAGTCATAATATTAAATTAGAATAAATATAGCTGTGAGGGAA
ATATATACAAATATATTGGAGCAAATAAATTGTACATACAAATATTTATTACTAATTTCTATTGAGACGA
AATGAACCACTCGGAACCATTTGAGCGAACCGAATCGCGCGGAACTAACGACAGTCGCTCCAAGGTCGTC
GAACAAAAGGTGAATGTGTTGCGGAGAGCGGGTGGGAGACAGCGAAAGAGCAACTACGAAACGTGGTGTG
GTGGAGGTGAATTATGAAGAGGGCGCGCGATTTGAAAAGTATGTATATAAAAAATATATCCCGGTGTTTT
ATGTAGCGATAAACGAGTTTTTGATGTAAGGTATGCAGGTGTGTAAGTCTTTTGGTTAGAAGACAAATCC
AAAGTCTACTTGTGGGGATGTTCGAAGGGGAAATACTTGTATTCTATAGGTCATATCTTGTTTTTATTGG
CACAAATATAATTACATTAGCTTTTTGAGGGGGCAATAAACAGTAAACACGATGGTAATAATGGTAAAAA
AAAAAAACAAGCAGTTATTTCGGATATATGTCGGCTACTCCTTGCGTCGGGCCCGAAGTCTTAGAGCCAG
ATATGCGAGCACCCGGAAGCTCACGATGAGAATGGCCAGACCCACGTAGTCCAGCGGCAGATCGGCGGCG
GAGAAGTTAAGCGTCTCCAGGATGACCTTGCCCGAACTGGGGCACGTGGTGTTCGACGATGTGCAGCTAA
TTTCGCCCGGCTCCACGTCCGCCCATTGGTTAATCAGCAGACCCTCGTTGGCGTAACGGAACCATGAGAG
GTACGACAACCATTTGAGGTATACTGGCACCGAGCCCGAGTTCAAGAAGAAGCCGCCAAAGAGCAGGAAT
GGTATGATAACCGGCGGACCCACAGACAGCGCCATCGAGGTCGAGGAGCTGGCGCAGGATATTAGATATC
CGAAGGACGTTGACACATTGGCCACCAGAGTGACCAGCGCCAGGCAGTTGAAGAAGTGCAGCACTCCGGC
CCGCAGTCCGATCATCGGATAGGCAATCGCCGTGAAGACCAGTGGCACTGTGAGAAAAAGCGGCAATTCG
GCAATCGTTTTGCCCAGAAAGTATGTGTCACAGCGATAAAGTCGACTTCGGGCCTCCCTCATAAAAACTG
GCAGCTCTGAGGTGAACACCTAAATCGAATCGATTCATTAGAAAGTTAGTAAATTATTGAAATGCAAATG
TATTCTAAACATGACTTACATTTATCGTGGCAAAGACGTTTTGAAAGGTCATGTTGGTCAGGAAGAGGAA
GATGGCTCCGTTGATATTCATCACACCCACTTGCGTGAGTTGTTGGCCCAAAAAGATGAGGCCAATCAAG
ATGGCAACCATCTGCAAATTAAAATGTTACTCGCATCTCATTAATATTCGCGAGTTAAATGAAATTTATT
TATCTTCTGCAAAACTATAAACTATACATCTCATTGAAAAAAACTAAGAAGGGTGTGGAATCAGGCAATT
CTATCTAAAATCTAGCGAATTTGTTTCCAAGAATTGTAAGCGTTATATCATTTGTTTCCACTGGAACCAC
TCACCGTTGTCTGAATAAGTCGCACTTTTACGAGGAGTGGTTCCTTGAGCACCGACAGCCAGGATCGCCA
CAGGACCGCCCGGAACTGCATGAACCAGGTGGCCTTGTAGGTGTACCCATTCTCCGGCTGCTCCAGTGGC
TTCTCCAGATTTTTGGTGGCCAACAACTGCTCCATATCCCGGGCTACTTTGCTAATGGCAAAATTGTCGC
ATATCTTGGCGATCCGATCACGGGACTCGATCTCCCGTCCGGGCACAACGGCCAACACCTGTACGTAAAA
GTCCGCCGGATTGTAGTTGGTAGGACACTGGGCACCCACGCTGGATAGGAGTTGAGATGTTATGTAATAC
TAGATACCCTTAATAAACACATCGAACTCACTAGGAAAAGAAGTCGACGGCTTCGCTGGGAGTGCCCAAG
AAAGCTACCCTGCCCTCGGCCATCAGAAGGATCTTGTCAAAGAGCTCAAACAGCTCGGAAGACGGCTGAT
GAATGGTCAGGATGACGGTCTTGCCCTTCTGCGACAGCTTCTTCAGCACCTGGACGACGCTGTGGGCGGT
AAAGGAGTCCAGTCCGGAGGTGGGCTCATCGCAGATCAGAAGCGGCGGATCGGTTAGAGCCTCGGAGGCG
AATGCCAGACGCTTCCTTTCTCCGCCGGACAGACCTTTCACCCTGCCGGGCACACCGATGATCGTGTGCT
GACATTTGCTGAGCGAAAGCTCCTGGATCACCTGATCCACGCGGGCCACTCGCTGCCGATAGGTCAGATG
TCGTGGCATCCGCACCATGGCTTGGAAAATCAGGTGTTCCCTGGCCGTTAGGGAGCCGATAAAGAGGTCA
TCCTGCTGGACATAGGCGCACCTGGCCTGCATCTCCTTGGCGTCCACAGGTTGGCCATTGAGCAGTCGCA
TCCCGGATGGCGATACTTGGATGCCCTGCGGCGATCGAAAGGCAAGGGCATTCAGCAGGGTCGTCTTTCC
GGCACCGGAACTGCCCATCACGGCCAAAAGTTCGCCCGGATAGGCCACGCCGCAAACTGAGTTTCAAATT
GGTAATTGGACCCTTTATTAAGATTTCACACAGATCAGCCGACTGCGAATAGAAACTCACCGTTCTTGAG
CAAATGTTTCCTGGGCGCCGGTATGTGTCGCTCGTTGCAGAATAGTCCGCGTGTCCGGTTGACCAGCTGC
CGCCATCCGGAGCCCGGCTGATTGACCGCCCCAAAGATGTCCATATTGTGCCAGGCATAGGTGAGGTTCT
CGGCTAGTTGGCCGCTCCCTGAACCGGAGTCCTCCGGCGGACTGGGTGGCCGGAGCGTGCCGTAGTTTTT
GGCCTGCCCGAAGCCCTGGTTAATGCAGCTCTGCGAAGCCGCTCCGCTGTCACCCTGCAATGATAGGGGA
TCTCAAATATCAACTACAAGCGTTATGCTCATCTAACCCCGAACAAAAAGTACCCCGAAGTATCCTACGA
AGTAGGTTTATACTTTTATTTATTTTTTGTGCATCTAGGATCAGCTTAAAATATCTGGTTGTTATATTTT
TTGTAAAAAAGAATATAGTCGAAAATGAATGCCTTTAGATGTCTTGATCATGATATGATCTCAAAAATTG
TCTTATATAGCGAGAACAGCTACCAGAATAATCTGTTTCGTGTCACTATTTGTTTGTGCAATTGCGGTTT
GGGATTTTTGTGGGTCGCAGTTCTCACGCCGCAGACAATTTGATGTTGCAATCGCAGTTCCTATAGATCA
AGTGAACTTAAGATGTATGCACATGTACTACTCACATTGTTCAGATGCTCGGCAGATGGGTGTTTGCTGC
CTCCGCGAATTAATAGCTCCTGATCCTCTTGGCCCATTGCCGGGATTTTTCACACTTTCCCCTGCTTACC
CACCCAAAACCAATCACCACCCCAATCACTCAAAAAACAAACAAAAATAAGAAGCGAGAGGAGTTTTGGC
ACAGCACTTTGTGTTTAATTGATGGCGTAAACCGCTTGGAGCTTCGTCACGAAACCGCTGACAAAATGCA
ACTGAAGGCGGACATTGACGCTACGTAACGCTACAAACGGTGGCGAAAGAGATAGCGGACGCAGCGGCGA
AAGAGACGGCGATATTTCTGTGGACAGAGAAGGAGGCAAACAGCGCTGACTTTGAGTGGAATGTCATTTT
GAGTGAGAGGTAATCGAAAGAACCTGGTACATCAAATACCCTTGGATCGAAGTAAATTTAAAACTGATCA
GATAAGTTCAATGATATCCAGTGCAGTAAAAAAAAAAAATGTTTTTTTTATCTACTTTCCGCAAAAATGG
GTTTTATTAACTTACATACATACTAGAATTGGCCGCTCTAGCCCCCCCTCGAATGTTCTCTCTCTTCTCT
TCTCTCTCTCTTTCTCGAATGTTCTCTCTCTTCTCTTCTCTCTCTCTTTCTCGAGGTCATCAAGCTTAGG
CCTCCAAGGCGGAGTACTGTCCTCCGGGCTGGCGGAGTACTGTCCTCCGGCAAGGCGGAGTACTGTCCTC
CGGGCTGGCGGAGTACTGTCCTCCGGCAAGGCGGAGTACTGTCCTCCGGGCTGGCGGAGTACTGTCCTCC
GGCAAGGCGGAGTACTGTCCTCCGGGCTGGCGGAGTACTGTCCTCCGGCAAGGCGGAGTACTGTCCTCCG
GGCTGGCGGAGTACTGTCCTCCGGCAAGGCGGAGTACTGTCCTCCGGGCTGGCGGAGTACTGTCCTCCGG
CAAGGCGGAGTACTGTCCTCCGGGCTGGCGGAGTACTGTCCTCCGGCAAGGGTCGAGTCGATAGCCGAAG
CTTACCGAAGTATACACTTAAATTCAGTGCACGTTTGCTTGTTGAGAGGAAAGGTTGTGTGCGGACGAAT
TTTTTTTTGAAAACCGGTGATAGAGCCTGAACCAGAAAAGATAAAAGAAGGCTATACCAGTGGGAGTACA
CAAACAGAGTAAGTTTGAATAGTAAAAAAAATCATTTATGTAAACAATAACGTGACTGTGCGTTAGGTCC
TGTTCATTGATCGACAAGTTTGTACAAAAAAGCTGAACGAGAAACGTAAAATGATATAAATATCAATATA
TTAAATTAGATTTTGCATAAAAAACAGACTACATAATACTGTAAAACACAACATATCCAGTCACTATGGC
GGCCGCATTAGGCACCCCAGGCTTTACACTTTATGCTTCCGGCTCGTATAATGTGTGGATTTTGAGTTAG
GATCCGTCGAGATTTTCAGGAGCTAAGGAAGCTAAAATGGAGAAAAAAATCACTGGATATACCACCGTTG
ATATATCCCAATGGCATCGTAAAGAACATTTTGAGGCATTTCAGTCAGTTGCTCAATGTACCTATAACCA
GACCGTTCAGCTGGATATTACGGCCTTTTTAAAGACCGTAAAGAAAAATAAGCACAAGTTTTATCCGGCC
TTTATTCACATTCTTGCCCGCCTGATGAATGCTCATCCGGAATTCCGTATGGCAATGAAAGACGGTGAGC
TGGTGATATGGGATAGTGTTCACCCTTGTTACACCGTTTTCCATGAGCAAACTGAAACGTTTTCATCGCT
CTGGAGTGAATACCACGACGATTTCCGGCAGTTTCTACACATATATTCGCAAGATGTGGCGTGTTACGGT
GAAAACCTGGCCTATTTCCCTAAAGGGTTTATTGAGAATATGTTTTTCGTCTCAGCCAATCCCTGGGTGA
GTTTCACCAGTTTTGATTTAAACGTGGCCAATATGGACAACTTCTTCGCCCCCGTTTTCACCATGGGCAA
ATATTATACGCAAGGCGACAAGGTGCTGATGCCGCTGGCGATTCAGGTTCATCATGCCGTTTGTGATGGC
TTCCATGTCGGCAGAATGCTTAATGAATTACAACAGTACTGCGATGAGTGGCAGGCGGGGCGTAATCTAG
AGGATCCGGCTTACTAAAAGCCAGATAACAGTATGCGTATTTGCGCGCTGATTTTTGCGGTATAAGAATA
TATACTGATATGTATACCCGAAGTATGTCAAAAAGAGGTATGCTATGAAGCAGCGTATTACAGTGACAGT
TGACACCGACAGCTATCAGTTGCTCAAGGCATATATGATGTCAATATCTCCGGTCTGGTAAGCACAACCA
TGCAGAATGAAGCCCGTCGTCTGCGTGCCGAACGCTGGAAAGCGGAAAATCAGGAAGGGATGGCTGAGGT
CGCCCGGTTTATTGAAATGAACGGCTCTTTTGCTGACGAGAACAGGGGCTGGTGAAATGCAGTTTAAGGT
TTACACCTATAAAAGAGAGAGCCGTTATCGTCTGTTTGTGGATGTACAGAGTGATATTATTGACACGCCC
GGGCGACGGATGGTGATCCCCCTGGCCAGTGCACGTCTGCTGTCAGATAAAGTCCCCCGTGAACTTTACC
CGGTGGTGCATATCGGGGATGAAAGCTGGCGCATGATGACCACCGATATGGCCAGTGTGCCGGTCTCCGT
TATCGGGGAAGAAGTGGCTGATCTCAGCCACCGCGAAAATGACATCAAAAACGCCATTAACCTGATGTTC
TGGGGAATATAAATGTCAGGCTCCCTTATACACAGCCAGTCTGCAGGTCGACCATAGTGACTGGATATGT
TGTGTTTTACAGTATTATGTAGTCTGTTTTTTATGCAAAATCTAATTTAATATATTGATATTTATATCAT
TTTACGTTTCTCGTTCAGCTTTCTTGTACAAAGTGGTGAGCTCCGCCACCATGGTGAGCAAGGGCGAGGA
GGATAACATGGCCATCATCAAGGAGTTCATGCGCTTCAAGGTGCACATGGAGGGCTCCGTGAACGGCCAC
GAGTTCGAGATCGAGGGCGAGGGCGAGGGCCGCCCCTACGAGGGCACCCAGACCGCCAAGCTGAAGGTGA
CCAAGGGTGGCCCCCTGCCCTTCGCCTGGGACATCCTGTCCCCTCAGTTCATGTACGGCTCCAAGGCCTA
CGTGAAGCACCCCGCCGACATCCCCGACTACTTGAAGCTGTCCTTCCCCGAGGGCTTCAAGTGGGAGCGC
GTGATGAACTTCGAGGACGGCGGCGTGGTGACCGTGACCCAGGACTCCTCCCTGCAGGACGGCGAGTTCA
TCTACAAGGTGAAGCTGCGCGGCACCAACTTCCCCTCCGACGGCCCCGTAATGCAGAAGAAGACGATGGG
CTGGGAGGCCTCCTCCGAGCGGATGTACCCCGAGGACGGCGCCCTGAAGGGCGAGATCAAGCAGAGGCTG
AAGCTGAAGGACGGCGGCCACTACGACGCTGAGGTCAAGACCACCTACAAGGCCAAGAAGCCCGTGCAGC
TGCCCGGCGCCTACAACGTCAACATCAAGTTGGACATCACCTCCCACAACGAGGACTACACCATCGTGGA
ACAGTACGAACGCGCCGAGGGCCGCCACTCCACCGGCGGCATGGACGAGCTGTACAAGTAAGAATTCGTT
AACTCGAGGAGCTTGATAACATTATACCNTATACAAGTAAGAATTCGTTAACTCGAGGAGCTTGATAACA
TTATACCTAAACCCATGGTCAAGAGTAAACATTTCTGCCTTTGAAGTTGAGAACACAATTAAGCATCCCC
TGGTTAAACCTGACATTCATACTTGTTAATAGCGCCATAAACATAGCACCAATTTCGAAGAAATCAGTTA
AAAGCAATTAGCAATTAGCAATTAGCAATAACTCTGCTGACTTCAAAACGAGAAGAGTTGCAAGTATTTG
TAAGGCACAGTTTATAGACCACCGACGGCTCATTAGGGCTCGTCATGTAACTAAGCGCGGTGAAACCCAA
TTGAACATATAGTGGAATTATTATTATCAATGGGGAAGATTTAACCCTCAGGTAGCAAAGTAATTTAATT
GCAAATAGAGAGTCCTAAGACTAAATAATATATTTAAAAATCTGGCCCTTTGACCTTGCTTGTCAGGTGC
ATTTGGGTTCAATCGTAAGTTGCTTCTATATAAACACTTTCCCCATCCCCGCAATAATGAAGAATACCGC
AGAATAAAGAGAGATTTGCAACAAAAAATAAAGGCATTGCGAAAACTTTTTATGGGGGATCATTACACTC
GGGCCTACGGTTACAATTCCCAGCCACTTAAGCGACAAGTTTGGCCAACAATCCATCTAATAGCTAATAG
CGCAATCACTGGTAATCGCAAGAGTATATAGGCAATAGAACCCATGGATTTGACCAAAGGTAACCGAGAC
AATGGAGAAGCAAGAGGATTTCAAACTGAACACCCACAGTGCTGTGTACTACCACTGGCGCGTTTGGGAG
CTCACTGGCCTGATGCGTCCTCCGGGCGTTTCAAGCCTGCTTTACGTGGTATACTCCATTACGGTCAACT
TGGTGGTCACCGTGCTGTTTCCCTTGAGCTTGCTGGCCAGGCTGCTGTTCACCACCAACATGGCCGGATT
GTGCGAGAACCTGACCATAACTATTACCGATATTGTGGCCAATTTGAAGTTTGCGAATGTGTACATGGTG
AGGAAGCAGCTCCATGAGATTCGCTCTCTCCTAAGGCTCATGGACGCTAGAGCCCGGCTGGTGGGCGATC
CCGAGGAGATTTCTGCCTTGAGGAAGGAAGTGAATATCGCACAGGGCACTTTCCGCACCTTTGCCAGTAT
TTTCGTATTTGGCACTACTTTGAGTTGCGTCCGCGTGGTCGTTCGCCCGGATCGAGAGCTCCTGTATCCG
GCCTGGTTCGGCGTTGACTGGATGCACTCCACCAGAAACTATGTGCTCATCAATATCTACCAGCTCTTCG
GCTTGATAGTGCAGGCTATACAGAACTGCGCTAGTGACTCCTATCCGCCTGCGTTTCTCTGCCTGCTCAC
GGGTCATATGCGTGCTTTGGAGCTGAGGGTGCGGCGGATTGGCTGCAGCCAAGCTTTGCGTACTCGCAAA
TTATTAAAAATAAAACTTTAAAAATAATTTCGTCTAATTAATATTATGAGTTAATTCAAACCCCACGGAC
ATGCTAAGGGTTAATCAACAATCATATCGCTGTCTCACTCAGACTCAATACGACACTCAGAATACTATTC
CTTTCACTCGCACTTATTGCAAGCATACGTTAAGTGGATGTCTCTTGCCGACGGGACCACCTTATGTTAT
TTCATCATGGTCTGGCCATTCTCATCGTGAGCTTCCGGGTGCTCGCATATCTGGCTCTAAGACTTCGGGC
CCGACGCAAGGAGTAGCCGACATATATCCGAAATAACTGCTTGTTTTTTTTTTTTACCATTATTACCATC
GTGTTTACTGTTTATTGCCCCCTCAAAAAGCTAATGTAATTATATTTGTGCCAATAAAAACAAGATATGA
CCTATAGAATACAAGTATTTCCCCTTCGAACATCCCCACAAGTAGACTTTGGATTTGTCTTCTAACCAAA
AGACTTACACACCTGCATACCTTACATCAAAAACTCGTTTATCGCTACATAAAACACCGGGATATATTTT
TTATATACATACTTTTCAAATCGCGCGCCCTCTTCATAATTCACCTCCACCACACCACGTTTCGTAGTTG
CTCTTTCGCTGTCTCCCACCCGCTCTCCGCAACACATTCACCTTTTGTTCGACGACCTTGGAGCGACTGT
CGTTAGTTCCGCGCGATTCGGTGCGGTATTTCACACCGCATATGGTGCACTCTCAGTACAATCTGCTCTG
ATGCCGCATAGTTAAGCCAGCCCCGACACCCGCCAACACCCGCTGACGCGCCCTGACGGGCTTGTCTGCT
CCCGGCATCCGCTTACAGACAAGCTGTGACCGTCTCCGGGAGCTGCATGTGTCAGAGGTTTTCACCGTCA
TCACCGAAACGCGCGAGACGAAAGGGCCTCGTGATACGCCTATTTTTATAGGTTAATGTCATGATAATAA
TGGTTTCTTAGACGTCAGGTGGCACTTTTCGGGGAAATGTGCGCGGAACCCCTATTTGTTTATTTTTCTA
AATACATTCAAATATGTATCCGCTCATGAGACAATAACCCTGATAAATGCTTCAATAATATTGAAAAAGG
AAGAGTATGAGTATTCAACATTTCCGTGTCGCCCTTATTCCCTTTTTTGCGGCATTTTGCCTTCCTGTTT
TTGCTCACCCAGAAACGCTGGTGAAAGTAAAAGATGCTGAAGATCAGTTGGGTGCACGAGTGGGTTACAT
CGAACTGGATCTCAACAGCGGTAAGATCCTTGAGAGTTTTCGCCCCGAAGAACGTTTTCCAATGATGAGC
ACTTTTAAAGTTCTGCTATGTGGCGCGGTATTATCCCGTATTGACGCCGGGCAAGAGCAACTCGGTCGCC
GCATACACTATTCTCAGAATGACTTGGTTGAGTACTCACCAGTCACAGAAAAGCATCTTACGGATGGCAT
GACAGTAAGAGAATTATGCAGTGCTGCCATAACCATGAGTGATAACACTGCGGCCAACTTACTTCTGACA
ACGATCGGAGGACCGAAGGAGCTAACCGCTTTTTTGCACAACATGGGGGATCATGTAACTCGCCTTGATC
GTTGGGAACCGGAGCTGAATGAAGCCATACCAAACGACGAGCGTGACACCACGATGCCTGTAGCAATGGC
AACAACGTTGCGCAAACTATTAACTGGCGAACTACTTACTCTAGCTTCCCGGCAACAATTAATAGACTGG
ATGGAGGCGGATAAAGTTGCAGGACCACTTCTGCGCTCGGCCCTTCCGGCTGGCTGGTTTATTGCTGATA
AATCTGGAGCCGGTGAGCGTGGGTCTCGCGGTATCATTGCAGCACTGGGGCCAGATGGTAAGCCCTCCCG
TATCGTAGTTATCTACACGACGGGGAGTCAGGCAACTATGGATGAACGAAATAGACAGATCGCTGAGATA
GGTGCCTCACTGATTAAGCATTGGTAACTGTCAGACCAAGTTTACTCATATATACTTTAGATTGATTTAA
AACTTCATTTTTAATTTAAAAGGATCTAGGTGAAGATCCTTTTTGATAATCTCATGACCAAAATCCCTTA
ACGTGAGTTTTCGTTCCACTGAGCGTCAGACCCCGTAGAAAAGATCAAAGGATCTTCTTGAGATCCTTTT
TTTCTGCGCGTAATCTGCTGCTTGCAAACAAAAAAACCACCGCTACCAGCGGTGGTTTGTTTGCCGGATC
AAGAGCTACCAACTCTTTTTCCGAAGGTAACTGGCTTCAGCAGAGCGCAGATACCAAATACTGTTCTTCT
AGTGTAGCCGTAGTTAGGCCACCACTTCAAGAACTCTGTAGCACCGCCTACATACCTCGCTCTGCTAATC
CTGTTACCAGTGGCTGCTGCCAGTGGCGATAAGTCGTGTCTTACCGGGTTGGACTCAAGACGATAGTTAC
CGGATAAGGCGCAGCGGTCGGGCTGAACGGGGGGTTCGTGCACACAGCCCAGCTTGGAGCGAACGACCTA
CACCGAACTGAGATACCTACAGCGTGAGCTATGAGAAAGCGCCACGCTTCCCGAAGGGAGAAAGGCGGAC
AGGTATCCGGTAAGCGGCAGGGTCGGAACAGGAGAGCGCACGAGGGAGCTTCCAGGGGGAAACGCCTGGT
ATCTTTATAGTCCTGTCGGGTTTCGCCACCTCTGACTTGAGCGTCGATTTTTGTGATGCTCGTCAGGGGG
GCGGAGCCTATGGAAAAACGCCTTCTTCTTGAACTCGGGCTCGGTGCCAGTATACCTCAAATGGTTGTCG
TACCTCTCATGGTTCCGTTACGCCAACGAGGGTCTGCTGATTAACCAATGGGCGGACGTGGAGCCGGGCG
AAATTAGCTGCACATCGTCGAACACCACGTGCCCCAGTTCGGGCAAGGTCATCCTGGAGACGCTTAACTT
CTCCGCCGCCGATCTGCCGCTGGACTACGTGGGTCTGGCC
Features (pLannotate 1.2.2; 21 found; start..end, strand, type, name):
      1..586     +  misc_feature   P element 5' end: No description available
    597..4716    -  gene           mini-white: white; This modified version of the white gene lacks part of the first intron.
   5167..5264    +  misc_feature   P element 5' end (fragment): No description available
   5267..5399    +  misc_feature   P element 5' end (fragment): No description available
   5404..5528    +  protein_bind   attR1: mutant version of attR; recombination site for the Gateway® LR reaction LR Clonase™
   5553..5583    +  promoter       lac UV5 promoter: E. coli lac promoter with an "up" mutation
   5607..5636    +  promoter       cat promoter (fragment): promoter of the E. coli cat gene encoding chloramphenicol acetyltransferase
   5637..6317    +  CDS            CmR: chloramphenicol acetyltransferase confers resistance to chloramphenicol
   6474..6632    +  CDS            ccdA (fragment): CCDA_ECO57 - Also known as H, letA. Experimental evidence at protein level: Swiss-Prot protein existence level 1. Antitoxin component of a type II toxin-antitoxin (TA) system which inhibits the post-segregational killing (PSK) of plasmid-free cells, also referred to as a plasmid addiction system. Binds to and blocks the activity of CcdB; will also remove bound CcdB protein from the CcdB-GyrA complex by forming a CcdA-CcdB complex, a process termed rejuvenation. Functions as a transcriptional corepressor for the ccdAB operon, repression also requires CcdB (By similarity). From Escherichia coli
   6637..6942    +  CDS            ccdB: CcdB, a bacterial toxin that poisons DNA gyrase; ccdB; Plasmids containing the ccdB gene cannot be propagated in standard E. coli strains.
   6983..7107    -  protein_bind   attR2: mutant version of attR; recombination site for the Gateway® LR reaction LR Clonase™
   7121..7828    +  CDS            mCherry: mCherry is a basic (constitutively fluorescent) red fluorescent protein published in 2004, derived from Discosoma sp.. It is reported to be a very rapidly-maturing monomer with low acid sensitivity.
   8612..9310    +  CDS            Or2a (fragment): OR2A_DROME - Also known as AN4, DOR2F.1, dor62, OR2F.1. Experimental evidence at transcript level: Swiss-Prot protein existence level 2. Odorant receptor which mediates acceptance or avoidance behavior, depending on its substrates. The odorant receptor repertoire encodes a large collection of odor stimuli that vary widely in identity, intensity, and duration. May form a complex with Orco to form odorant-sensing units, providing sensitive and prolonged odorant signaling and calcium permeability. From Drosophila melanogaster (Fruit fly).
   9297..9529    +  misc_feature   P element 3' end: P element 3' end
   9529..10032   +  gene           mini-white (fragment): white; This modified version of the white gene lacks part of the first intron.
  10031..10100   -  misc_feature   bom (fragment): basis of mobility region from pBR322
  10202..10237   -  CDS            rop (fragment): Rop protein, which maintains plasmids at low copy number; rop
  10332..10436   +  promoter       AmpR promoter: bla
  10437..11297   +  CDS            AmpR: β-lactamase; bla; confers resistance to ampicillin, carbenicillin, and related antibiotics
  11468..12056   +  rep_origin     ori: high-copy-number ColE1/pMB1/pBR322/pUC origin of replication
  12062..12290   +  CDS            mini-white (fragment): Drosophila white gene eye color pigment; white; This is a modified version of the white gene lacking part of the first intron.
