[The description below was written by a language model from this plasmid's Addgene catalogue record and pLannotate feature annotations shown in this document.]
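Description:
pPWCh is an empty Gateway destination vector built on the pPW backbone for expression in Drosophila, designed to fuse mCherry to the C-terminus of any open reading frame recombined into it. It is a P-element transformation plasmid. P element 5' and 3' end sequences flank the payload so that it can be mobilised into the fly genome by transposase, and a mini-white gene within the transposon provides an eye-colour marker for identifying transformants. In E. coli the plasmid replicates from a ColE1/pUC-type origin and carries an ampicillin resistance gene (AmpR). Short fragments annotated as bom, rop, mini-white and Or2a appear to be backbone or flanking remnants rather than functional parts.

The Gateway cassette lies between attR1 and attR2 and contains a chloramphenicol resistance gene (CmR) together with the ccdB gyrase toxin. This is why the empty vector is selected on chloramphenicol plus ampicillin and must be kept in a ccdB-tolerant strain. An LR reaction with an entry clone replaces this cassette with the gene of interest. Loss of ccdB then gives counter-selection against unrecombined vector in standard strains. The mCherry coding sequence sits immediately downstream of attR2, so an insert lacking a stop codon and in the correct frame is read through into the red fluorescent tag.

According to the catalogue entry, expression is driven by the UASp promoter, a GAL4-responsive promoter that also works in the female germline. The automated feature table does not annotate it as such. The region upstream of attR1 is labelled only as P element 5' end fragments, which may correspond to the P-transposase-derived part of UASp. The vector was made by Gibson cloning and is described as suitable for both transgenesis and transfection of Drosophila cells.
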