Addgene plasmid #124238: pPWCh
Purpose: (Empty Backbone) Gateway destination vector for C-terminal tagging with mCherry. The expression is driven by the UASp promoter. Suitable for Drosophila transformation and transfection.
Depositing lab: Peter Vilmos. Depositing organization: HUN-REN Biological Research Centre Szeged (HUN-REN Szegedi Biológiai Kutatóközpont). Publication: The actin-binding ERM protein Moesin directly regulates spindle assembly and function during mitosis. Vilmos P, Kristo I, Szikora S, Jankovics F, Lukacsovich T, Kari B, Erdelyi M. Cell Biol Int. 2016 Jun;40(6):696-707. doi: 10.1002/cbin.10607. Epub 2016 Apr 6. PubMed 27006187.
Backbone
  Vector backbone: pPW
  Backbone size (bp): 12314
  Vector type: Insect Expression
  Promoter: UASp
Growth in bacteria
  Bacterial resistance: Chloramphenicol and Ampicillin, 25 & 100 μg/mL
  Growth temperature: 37°C
  Growth strain: ccdB Survival
  Copy number: Unknown
Gene/Insert
  Cloning method: Gibson Cloning
Terms and licenses: Academic/Nonprofit Terms; Industry Terms: Not Available to Industry
How to cite: pPWCh was a gift from Peter Vilmos (Addgene plasmid # 124238 ; http://n2t.net/addgene:124238 ; RRID:Addgene_124238)
